Addgene plasmid #29595: 416Gal-SV40NLS-FUS-YFP
Depositing lab: Aaron Gitler. Depositing organization: University of Pennsylvania. Publication: Molecular determinants and genetic modifiers of aggregation and toxicity for the ALS disease protein FUS/TLS. Sun Z, Diaz Z, Fang X, Hart MP, Chesi A, Shorter J, Gitler AD. PLoS Biol. 2011 Apr;9(4):e1000614. doi: 10.1371/journal.pbio.1000614. Epub 2011 Apr 26. PubMed 21541367.
Backbone
  Vector backbone: pAG416Gal-ccdB-EYFP
  Backbone manufacturer: Susan Lindquist (Addgene plasmid # 14219)
  Backbone size w/o insert (bp): 8004
  Vector type: Yeast Expression
  Selectable markers: URA3
Growth in bacteria
  Bacterial resistance: Ampicillin, 100 μg/mL
  Growth temperature: 37°C
  Growth strain: ccdB Survival
  Growth instructions: ccdB Survival
  Copy number: Low Copy
Gene/Insert
  Gene/Insert name: NLS-FUS (alt names: TLS; fused in sarcoma; translocated in liposarcoma)
  Species: H. sapiens (human)
  Insert size (bp): 1602
  Entrez Gene: FUS (a.k.a. ALS6, ETM4, FUS1, HNRNPP2, POMP75, TLS, altFUS)
  Tag / fusion protein: SV40 NLS (N terminal on insert); YFP (C terminal on insert)
  Cloning method: Restriction Enzyme
  Sequencing primers: 5′ n/a
Terms and licenses: Academic/Nonprofit Terms; Industry Terms: Not Available to Industry
Depositor comments: To introduce the SV40 NLS to the N-terminus of FUS, we incorporated DNA sequences encoding the SV40 NLS (PPKKKRKV), optimized for yeast translation (CCA CCA AAA AAA AAA AGA AAA GTT) into the forward primer, following a start codon (ATG) and in frame with FUS
How to cite: 416Gal-SV40NLS-FUS-YFP was a gift from Aaron Gitler (Addgene plasmid # 29595 ; http://n2t.net/addgene:29595 ; RRID:Addgene_29595)
