[The description below was written by a language model from this plasmid's Addgene catalogue record.]
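Description:
416Gal-SV40NLS-FUS-YFP is a yeast expression plasmid built on pAG416Gal-ccdB-EYFP, a member of the Gateway-compatible pAG yeast vector series. The "416" designation conventionally indicates a low-copy centromeric vector carrying URA3, and the record confirms URA3 as the yeast selectable marker, with ampicillin resistance for selection in bacteria and a low copy number. The "Gal" in the name points to a galactose-inducible GAL1-type promoter driving the insert, although the promoter is not listed as a separate field and no feature table is provided to confirm individual elements. The record lists a ccdB-tolerant bacterial strain for propagation and a restriction enzyme cloning method; whether the backbone's ccdB cassette remains in the final construct is not stated.

The payload is human FUS (also known as TLS, fused in sarcoma/translocated in liposarcoma), an RNA-binding protein linked to amyotrophic lateral sclerosis, in an insert of about 1.6 kb. A classical SV40 nuclear localisation signal, encoded with codons chosen for yeast translation, was added through the forward PCR primer directly after the start codon and in frame with FUS. YFP is fused at the C terminus, so the product is NLS-FUS-YFP. The added NLS is meant to drive the protein into the nucleus, while the fluorescent tag allows its localisation and any inclusion formation to be seen in live cells.

The associated publication concerns the molecular determinants and genetic modifiers of FUS aggregation and toxicity. In that context, this construct suits inducible expression in a yeast model to test how forced nuclear targeting affects FUS distribution, aggregation and toxicity.
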