>Addgene plasmid #29595 | 416Gal-SV40NLS-FUS-YFP | addgene partial sequence | sequence record 34942 | 29595 with GAL1
ATCCCCCATCACAAGTTTGTACAAAAAAGCAGGCTTCGAAGGAGATAACAAAATGCCACCAAAAAAAAAA
AGAAAAGTTGCCTCAAACGATTATACCCAACAAGCAACCCAAAGCTATGGGGCCTACCCCACCCAGCCCG
GGCAGGGCTATTCCCAGCAGAGCAGTCAGCCCTACGGACAGCAGAGTTACAGTGGTTATAGCCAGTCCAC
GGACACTTCAGGCTATGGCCAGAGCAGCTATTCTTCTTATGGCCAGAGCCAGAACACAGGCTATGGAACT
CAGTCAACTCCCCAGGGATATGGCTCGACTGGCGGCTATGGCAGTAGCCAGAGCTCCCAATCGTCTTACG
GGCAGCAGTCCTCCTATCCTGGCTATGGCCAGCAGCCAGCTCCCAGCAGCACCTCGGGAAGTTACGGTAG
CAGTTCTCAGAGCAGCAGCTATGGGCAGCCCCAGAGTGGGAGCTACAGCCAGCAGCCTAGCTATGGTGGA
CAGCAGCAAAGCTATGGACAGCAGCAAAGCTATAATCCCCCTCAGGGCTATGGACAGCAGAACCAGTACA
ACAGCAGCAGTGGTGGTGGAGGTGGAGGTGGAGGTGGAGGTAACTATGGCCAAGATCAATCCTCCATGAG
TAGTGGTGGTGGCAGTGGTGGCGGTTATGGCAATCAAGACCAGAGTGGTGGAGGTGGCAGCGGTGGCTAT
GGACAGCAGGACCGTGGAGGCCGCGGCAGGGGTGGCAGTGGTGGCGGCGGCGGCGGCGGCGGTGGTGGTT
ACAACCGCAGCAGTGGTGGCTATGAACCCAGAGGTCGTGGAGGTGGCCGTGGAGGCAGAGGTGGCATGGG
CGGAAGTGACCGTGGTGGCTTCAATAAATTTGGTGGCCCTCGGGGACCAAGGATCACGTCATGACTCCGA
ACAGGATAATTCAGACAACAACACCATCTTTGTGC
