>Addgene plasmid #29595 | 416Gal-SV40NLS-FUS-YFP | addgene partial sequence | sequence record 34943 | 29595 with EGFP-N
GCTCCTCGCCCTTGCTCACCATTAAGCTTGATATCGAATTCCTGCAGCCCATCACCACTTTGTACAAGAA
AGCTGGGTCATACGGCCTCTCCCTGCGATCCTGTCTGTGCTCACCCCTGGAATCCATCTTGCCAGGGCCA
AAGCCACCTCTGTCCCCACCACCCCGGCCCCCTCGGAAGCCTCCACGGTCCCCGCCGCGGCCCCGGTAGC
CGCCTCGATCATAGCCTCCTCTGCCACCACGACGATCATCCCCGTAGTTACCCCCCATGTGAGAGCCACC
TGGTCCCCCTCCTGGGCCATCTGGTTTAGGGGCCTTACACTGGTTGCATTCATTCCTCCAAGAGAAGTTC
ATATTCTCACAGGTGGGATTAGGACACTTCCAGTCACCAGCTCGCTGCTGTCCTCCACCGCCACCACCTC
CACTGGGAAATCCTCCTCGGCCACCACCACCACTGCCACCACCTCCATAGCCTCCACGGCCCATGGGTCC
TCCTCGCCCTCGGCCTCCACGACCATTGCCACCACCCCGATTAAAGTCTGCCCGGCGAGTAGCAAATGAG
ACCTTGATAGGATTTCCGGAGAATTCTTTACCATCAAACCAGTCAATAGCTGCTTTAGCTGAAGGTGGGT
CATCAAAAGAGACCGTTGCCTCTCCCTTCAGCTTGCCAGTTTCCCTGTCTGTGTACAAATTAATCATGGG
CTGTCCCGTTTTCTTGTTTGTCTTAATAATACCAATCTGCTTGAAGTAATCAGCCACAGACTCAATTGTA
ACATTCTCACCCAGGCCTTGCACAAAGATGGTGTTGTTGTCTGAATTATCCTGTTCGGAGTCATGACGTG
ATCCTT
